Addgene plasmid #89325: pTRE/SP C448Y with 5'UTR
Purpose: Inducible expression of C448Y spastin M1 and M87 in mammalian cells
Depositing lab: Peter Baas. Depositing organization: Drexel University. Publication: Pathogenic mutation of spastin has gain-of-function effects on microtubule dynamics. Solowska JM, D'Rozario M, Jean DC, Davidson MW, Marenda DR, Baas PW. J Neurosci. 2014 Jan 29;34(5):1856-67. doi: 10.1523/JNEUROSCI.3309-13.2014. PubMed 24478365.
Backbone
  Vector backbone: pTRE-Tight
  Backbone manufacturer: Clontech
  Backbone size w/o insert (bp): 2600
  Vector type: Mammalian Expression
Growth in bacteria
  Bacterial resistance: Ampicillin, 100 μg/mL
  Growth temperature: 37°C
  Growth strain: DH5alpha
  Copy number: Unknown
Gene/Insert
  Gene/Insert name: spastin (alt names: SPAST; NM 014946)
  Species: H. sapiens (human)
  Insert size (bp): 2123
  Mutation: C448Y
  Entrez Gene: SPAST (a.k.a. ADPSP, FSP2, SPG4)
  Promoter: Tet-responsive P tight
  Cloning method: Restriction Enzyme; 5′ cloning site SmaI (destroyed during cloning); 3′ cloning site BamH I (destroyed during cloning)
  Sequencing primers: 5′ LNCX
Terms and licenses: Academic/Nonprofit Terms; Industry Terms: Not Available to Industry
Depositor comments: To detect spastin use an anti-spastin antibody.
How to cite: pTRE/SP C448Y with 5'UTR was a gift from Peter Baas (Addgene plasmid # 89325 ; http://n2t.net/addgene:89325 ; RRID:Addgene_89325)
