[The description below was written by a language model from this plasmid's Addgene catalogue record and pLannotate feature annotations shown in this document.]
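Description:
pTRE/SP C448Y with 5'UTR is a mammalian expression plasmid built on the pTRE-Tight backbone for tetracycline/doxycycline-regulated expression of a mutant form of human spastin (SPAST). It is propagated in E. coli through a high-copy ColE1/pUC-type origin and selected with ampicillin via the β-lactamase gene and its native promoter. The plasmid carries no mammalian selection marker or transactivator in the annotated features, so induction depends on a Tet transactivator supplied separately, for example from a co-transfected plasmid or a Tet-On/Tet-Off cell line.

The payload sits downstream of the P-tight promoter, which consists of seven tet operator repeats fused to a minimal CMV promoter and gives low basal activity in the absence of transactivator binding. The roughly 2.1 kb insert includes the spastin coding sequence bearing the C448Y substitution, a pathogenic missense change. In the annotated sequence the coding region begins about 230 nt downstream of the remnant of the cloning site, consistent with the retained 5'UTR named in the construct title. According to the stated purpose, this arrangement allows production of both the full-length M1 isoform and the shorter M87 isoform, which arise from alternative translation start sites in the same transcript. Transcripts are terminated by an SV40 polyadenylation signal, preceded by a small fragment of SV40 large T antigen sequence that is part of that cassette. No epitope tag or fluorescent reporter is annotated, and the depositor notes that the protein should be detected with an anti-spastin antibody.

The construct was used to study the effects of mutant spastin on microtubule dynamics, where the associated work reports gain-of-function effects.
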