Features (pLannotate 1.2.2; 8 found; start..end, strand, type, name):
      1..315     +  promoter       tight TRE promoter: Tet-responsive promoter PTight, consisting of seven tet operator sequences followed by the minimal CMV promoter
    320..339     +  misc_feature   MCS (fragment): pUC18/19 multiple cloning site
    574..2421    +  CDS            SPAST: SPAST_HUMAN - Also known as ADPSP, FSP2, KIAA1083 From Homo sapiens (Human).
   2545..2628    +  CDS            large T antigen (fragment): large T antigen from SV40 (simian virus 40)
   2651..2732    +  polyA_signal   SV40 poly(A) signal: SV40 polyadenylation signal
   2914..3502    -  rep_origin     ori: high-copy-number ColE1/pMB1/pBR322/pUC origin of replication
   3673..4533    -  CDS            AmpR: β-lactamase; bla; confers resistance to ampicillin, carbenicillin, and related antibiotics
   4534..4638    -  promoter       AmpR promoter: bla
>Addgene plasmid #89325 | pTRE/SP C448Y with 5'UTR | addgene full sequence | sequence record 176107 | Addgene NGS Result
GAGTTTACTCCCTATCAGTGATAGAGAACGTATGTCGAGTTTACTCCCTATCAGTGATAGAGAACGATGT
CGAGTTTACTCCCTATCAGTGATAGAGAACGTATGTCGAGTTTACTCCCTATCAGTGATAGAGAACGTAT
GTCGAGTTTACTCCCTATCAGTGATAGAGAACGTATGTCGAGTTTATCCCTATCAGTGATAGAGAACGTA
TGTCGAGTTTACTCCCTATCAGTGATAGAGAACGTATGTCGAGGTAGGCGTGTACGGTGGGAGGCCTATA
TAAGCAGAGCTCGTTTAGTGAACCGTCAGATCGCCTGGAGAATTCGAGCTCGGTACCCGACCCACGCGTC
CGGGCCCGAGCCACCGACTGCAGGAGGAGAAGGGGTTGTGCTCCTGGCCGAGGAAGGAGAAAGGGGCGGG
GCCGGCGGGCAGCGTGCGGCAGTGCGGAGCTCCTGAGACCGGCGGGCACACGGGGGTCTGTGGCCCCCGC
CGTAGCAGTGGCTGCCGCCGTCGCTTGGTTCCCGTCGGTCTGCGGGAGGCGGGTTATGGCGGCGGCGGCA
GTGAGAGCTGTGAATGAATTCTCCGGGTGGACGAGGGAAGAAGAAAGGCTCCGGCGGCGCCAGCAACCCG
GTGCCTCCCAGGCCTCCGCCCCCTTGCCTGGCCCCCGCCCCTCCCGCCGCCGGGCCGGCCCCTCCGCCCG
AGTCGCCGCATAAGCGGAACCTGTACTATTTCTCCTACCCGCTGTTTGTAGGCTTCGCGCTGCTGCGTTT
GGTCGCCTTCCACCTGGGGCTCCTCTTCGTGTGGCTCTGCCAGCGCTTCTCCCGCGCCCTCATGGCAGCC
AAGAGGAGCTCCGGGGCCGCGCCAGCACCTGCCTCGGCCTCGGCCCCGGCGCCGGTGCCGGGCGGCGAGG
CCGAGCGCGTCCGAGTCTTCCACAAACAGGCCTTCGAGTACATCTCCATTGCCCTGCGCATCGATGAGGA
TGAGAAAGCAGGACAGAAGGAGCAAGCTGTGGAATGGTATAAGAAAGGTATTGAAGAACTGGAAAAAGGA
ATAGCTGTTATAGTTACAGGACAAGGTGAACAGTGTGAAAGAGCTAGACGCCTTCAAGCTAAAATGATGA
CTAATTTGGTTATGGCCAAGGACCGCTTACAACTTCTAGAGAAGATGCAACCAGTTTTGCCATTTTCCAA
GTCACAAACGGACGTCTATAATGACAGTACTAACTTGGCATGCCGCAATGGACATCTCCAGTCAGAAAGT
GGAGCTGTTCCAAAAAGAAAAGACCCCTTAACACACACTAGTAATTCACTGCCTCGTTCAAAAACAGTTA
TGAAAACTGGATCTGCAGGCCTTTCAGGCCACCATAGAGCACCTAGTTACAGTGGTTTATCCATGGTTTC
TGGAGTGAAACAGGGATCTGGTCCTGCTCCTACCACTCATAAGGGTACTCCGAAAACAAATAGGACAAAT
AAACCTTCTACCCCTACAACTGCTACTCGTAAGAAAAAAGACTTGAAGAATTTTAGGAATGTGGACAGCA
ACCTTGCTAACCTTATAATGAATGAAATTGTGGACAATGGAACAGCTGTTAAATTTGATGATATAGCTGG
TCAAGACTTGGCAAAACAAGCATTGCAAGAAATTGTTATTCTTCCTTCTCTGAGGCCTGAGTTGTTCACA
GGGCTTAGAGCTCCTGCCAGAGGGCTGTTACTCTTTGGTCCACCTGGGAATGGGAAGACAATGCTGGCTA
AAGCAGTAGCTGCAGAATCGAATGCAACCTTCTTTAATATAAGTGCTGCAAGTTTAACTTCAAAATACGT
GGGAGAAGGAGAGAAATTGGTGAGGGCTCTTTTTGCTGTGGCTCGAGAACTTCAACCTTCTATAATTTTT
ATAGATGAAGTTGATAGCCTTTTGTATGAAAGAAGAGAAGGGGAGCACGATGCTAGTAGACGCCTAAAAA
CTGAATTTCTAATAGAATTTGATGGTGTACAGTCTGCTGGAGATGACAGAGTACTTGTAATGGGTGCAAC
TAATAGGCCACAAGAGCTTGATGAGGCTGTTCTCAGGCGTTTCATCAAACGGGTATATGTGTCTTTACCA
AATGAGGAGACAAGACTACTTTTGCTTAAAAATCTGTTATGTAAACAAGGAAGTCCATTGACCCAAAAAG
AACTAGCACAACTTGCTAGAATGACTGATGGATACTCAGGAAGTGACCTAACAGCTTTGGCAAAAGATGC
AGCACTGGGTCCTATCCGAGAACTAAAACCAGAACAGGTGAAGAATATGTCTGCCAGTGAGATGAGAAAT
ATTCGATTATCTGACTTCACTGAATCCTTGAAAAAAATAAAACGCAGCGTCAGCCCTCAAACTTTAGAAG
CGTACATACGTTGGAACAAGGACTTTGGAGATACCACTGTTTAAGGAAATACCTTTGTAAACCTGCAGAA
CATTTTACTTAAAAGAGGAAACACAAGATCCTCTAGTCAGCTGACGCGTGCTAGCGCGGCCGCATCGATA
AGCTTGTCGACGATATCTCTAGAGGATCATAATCAGCCATACCACATTTGTAGAGGTTTTACTTGCTTTA
AAAAACCTCCCACACCTCCCCCTGAACCTGAAACATAAAATGAATGCAATTGTTGTTGTTAACTTGTTTA
TTGCAGCTTATAATGGTTACAAATAAAGCAATAGCATCACAAATTTCACAAATAAAGCATTTTTTTCACT
GCCTCGAGCTTCCTCGCTCACTGACTCGCTGCGCTCGGTCGTTCGGCTGCGGCGAGCGGTATCAGCTCAC
TCAAAGGCGGTAATACGGTTATCCACAGAATCAGGGGATAACGCAGGAAAGAACATGTGAGCAAAAGGCC
AGCAAAAGGCCAGGAACCGTAAAAAGGCCGCGTTGCTGGCGTTTTTCCATAGGCTCCGCCCCCCTGACGA
GCATCACAAAAATCGACGCTCAAGTCAGAGGTGGCGAAACCCGACAGGACTATAAAGATACCAGGCGTTT
CCCCCTGGAAGCTCCCTCGTGCGCTCTCCTGTTCCGACCCTGCCGCTTACCGGATACCTGTCCGCCTTTC
TCCCTTCGGGAAGCGTGGCGCTTTCTCATAGCTCACGCTGTAGGTATCTCAGTTCGGTGTAGGTCGTTCG
CTCCAAGCTGGGCTGTGTGCACGAACCCCCCGTTCAGCCCGACCGCTGCGCCTTATCCGGTAACTATCGT
CTTGAGTCCAACCCGGTAAGACACGACTTATCGCCACTGGCAGCAGCCACTGGTAACAGGATTAGCAGAG
CGAGGTATGTAGGCGGTGCTACAGAGTTCTTGAAGTGGTGGCCTAACTACGGCTACACTAGAAGAACAGT
ATTTGGTATCTGCGCTCTGCTGAAGCCAGTTACCTTCGGAAAAAGAGTTGGTAGCTCTTGATCCGGCAAA
CAAACCACCGCTGGTAGCGGTGGTTTTTTTGTTTGCAAGCAGCAGATTACGCGCAGAAAAAAAGGATCTC
AAGAAGATCCTTTGATCTTTTCTACGGGGTCTGACGCTCAGTGGAACGAAAACTCACGTTAAGGGATTTT
GGTCATGAGATTATCAAAAAGGATCTTCACCTAGATCCTTTTAAATTAAAAATGAAGTTTTAAATCAATC
TAAAGTATATATGAGTAAACTTGGTCTGACAGTTACCAATGCTTAATCAGTGAGGCACCTATCTCAGCGA
TCTGTCTATTTCGTTCATCCATAGTTGCCTGACTCCCCGTCGTGTAGATAACTACGATACGGGAGGGCTT
ACCATCTGGCCCCAGTGCTGCAATGATACCGCGAGACCCACGCTCACCGGCTCCAGATTTATCAGCAATA
AACCAGCCAGCCGGAAGGGCCGAGCGCAGAAGTGGTCCTGCAACTTTATCCGCCTCCATCCAGTCTATTA
ATTGTTGCCGGGAAGCTAGAGTAAGTAGTTCGCCAGTTAATAGTTTGCGCAACGTTGTTGCCATTGCTAC
AGGCATCGTGGTGTCACGCTCGTCGTTTGGTATGGCTTCATTCAGCTCCGGTTCCCAACGATCAAGGCGA
GTTACATGATCCCCCATGTTGTGCAAAAAAGCGGTTAGCTCCTTCGGTCCTCCGATCGTTGTCAGAAGTA
AGTTGGCCGCAGTGTTATCACTCATGGTTATGGCAGCACTGCATAATTCTCTTACTGTCATGCCATCCGT
AAGATGCTTTTCTGTGACTGGTGAGTACTCAACCAAGTCATTCTGAGAATAGTGTATGCGGCGACCGAGT
TGCTCTTGCCCGGCGTCAACACGGGATAATACCGCGCCACATAGCAGAACTTTAAAAGTGCTCATCATTG
GAAAACGTTCTTCGGGGCGAAAACTCTCAAGGATCTTACCGCTGTTGAGATCCAGTTCGATGTAACCCAC
TCGTGCACCCAACTGATCTTCAGCATCTTTTACTTTCACCAGCGTTTCTGGGTGAGCAAAAACAGGAAGG
CAAAATGCCGCAAAAAAGGGAATAAGGGCGACACGGAAATGTTGAATACTCATACTCTTCCTTTTTCAAT
ATTATTGAAGCATTTATCAGGGTTATTGTCTCATGAGCGGATACATATTTGAATGTATTTAGAAAAATAA
ACAAATAGGGGTTCCGCGCACATTTCCCCGAAAAGTGCCACCTGACGTCTAAGAAACCATTATTATCATG
ACATTAACCTATAAAAATAGGCGTATCACGAGGCCCTTTCGTCTTCACTC
